>Addgene plasmid #155055 | pLCHKO_HPRT1_exon2_1_As | addgene full sequence | sequence record 308438 | Addgene NGS Result
GAAGCGCGCACGGCAAGAGGCGAGGGGCGGCGACTGGTGAGTACGCCAAAAATTTTGACTAGCGGAGGCT
AGAAGGAGAGAGATGGGTGCGAGAGCGTCAGTATTAAGCGGGGGAGAATTAGATCGCGATGGGAAAAAAT
TCGGTTAAGGCCAGGGGGAAAGAAAAAATATAAATTAAAACATATAGTATGGGCAAGCAGGGAGCTAGAA
CGATTCGCAGTTAATCCTGGCCTGTTAGAAACATCAGAAGGCTGTAGACAAATACTGGGACAGCTACAAC
CATCCCTTCAGACAGGATCAGAAGAACTTAGATCATTATATAATACAGTAGCAACCCTCTATTGTGTGCA
TCAAAGGATAGAGATAAAAGACACCAAGGAAGCTTTAGACAAGATAGAGGAAGAGCAAAACAAAAGTAAG
ACCACCGCACAGCAAGCGGCCGCTGATCTTCAGACCTGGAGGAGGAGATATGAGGGACAATTGGAGAAGT
GAATTATATAAATATAAAGTAGTAAAAATTGAACCATTAGGAGTAGCACCCACCAAGGCAAAGAGAAGAG
TGGTGCAGAGAGAAAAAAGAGCAGTGGGAATAGGAGCTTTGTTCCTTGGGTTCTTGGGAGCAGCAGGAAG
CACTATGGGCGCAGCGTCAATGACGCTGACGGTACAGGCCAGACAATTATTGTCTGGTATAGTGCAGCAG
CAGAACAATTTGCTGAGGGCTATTGAGGCGCAACAGCATCTGTTGCAACTCACAGTCTGGGGCATCAAGC
AGCTCCAGGCAAGAATCCTGGCTGTGGAAAGATACCTAAAGGATCAACAGCTCCTGGGGATTTGGGGTTG
CTCTGGAAAACTCATTTGCACCACTGCTGTGCCTTGGAATGCTAGTTGGAGTAATAAATCTCTGGAACAG
ATTTGGAATCACACGACCTGGATGGAGTGGGACAGAGAAATTAACAATTACACAAGCTTAATACACTCCT
TAATTGAAGAATCGCAAAACCAGCAAGAAAAGAATGAACAAGAATTATTGGAATTAGATAAATGGGCAAG
TTTGTGGAATTGGTTTAACATAACAAATTGGCTGTGGTATATAAAATTATTCATAATGATAGTAGGAGGC
TTGGTAGGTTTAAGAATAGTTTTTGCTGTACTTTCTATAGTGAATAGAGTTAGGCAGGGATATTCACCAT
TATCGTTTCAGACCCACCTCCCAACCCCGAGGGGACCCAGAGAATTCAAAAAAAAAGGCCCTCCTCTTTT
ATTTTTAAATCTACAAGAGTAGAAATTAGCACCGACTCGGTGCCACTTTTTCAAGTTGATAACGGACTAG
CCTTATTTCAACTTGCTATGCTGTTTCCAGCATAGCTCTGAAACTGTAACTATATGTCTTAGTCCGGTAC
CTCGTCCTTTCCACAAGATATATAAAGCCAAGAAATCGAAATACTTTCAAGTTACGGTAAGCATATGATA
GTCCATTTTAAAACATAATTTTAAAACTGCAAACTACCCAAGAAATTATTACTTTCTACGTCACGTATTT
TGTACTAATATCTTTGTGTTTACAGTCAAATTAATTCTAATTATCTCTCTAACAGCCTTGTATCGTATAT
GCAAATATGAAGGAATCATGGGAAATAGGCCCTCGAATTCTAGATCTTGAGACAAATGGCAGTATTCATC
CACAATTTTAAAAGAAAAGGGGGGATTGGGGGGTACAGTGCAGGGGAAAGAATAGTAGACATAATAGCAA
CAGACATACAAACTAAAGAATTACAAAAACAAATTACAAAAATTCAAAATTTTCGGGTTTATTACAGGGA
CAGCAGAGATCCACTTTGGCGCCGGCTCGAGGGGGCCCGGGTTGCGCCTTTTCCAAGGCAGCCCTGGGTT
TGCGCAGGGACGCGGCTGCTCTGGGCGTGGTTCCGGGAAACGCAGCGGCGCCGACCCTGGGTCTCGCACA
TTCTTCACGTCCGTTCGCAGCGTCACCCGGATCTTCGCCGCTACCCTTGTGGGCCCCCCGGCGACGCTTC
CTGCTCCGCCCCTAAGTCGGGAAGGTTCCTTGCGGTTCGCGGCGTGCCGGACGTGACAAACGGAAGCCGC
AGCTCACACTAGTACCCTCGCAGACGGACAGCGCCAGGGAGCAATGGCAGCGCGCCGACCGCGATGGGCT
GTGGCCAATAGCGGCTGCTCAGCAGGGCGCGCCGAGAGCAGCGGCCGGGAAGGGGCGGTGCGGGAGGCGG
GGTGTGGGGCGGTAGTGTGGGCCCTGTTCCTGCCCGCGCGGTGTTCCGCATTCTGCAAGCCTCCGGAGCG
CACGTCGGCAGTCGGCTCCCTCGTTGACCGAATCACCGACCTCTCTCCCCAGGGGGATCCACCGGAGCTT
ACCATGACCGAGTACAAGCCCACGGTGCGCCTCGCCACCCGCGACGACGTCCCCAGGGCCGTACGCACCC
TCGCCGCCGCGTTCGCCGACTACCCCGCCACGCGCCACACCGTCGATCCGGACCGCCACATCGAGCGGGT
CACCGAGCTGCAAGAACTCTTCCTCACGCGCGTCGGGCTCGACATCGGCAAGGTGTGGGTCGCGGACGAC
GGCGCCGCCGTGGCGGTCTGGACCACGCCGGAGAGCGTCGAAGCGGGGGCGGTGTTCGCCGAGATCGGCC
CGCGCATGGCCGAGTTGAGCGGTTCCCGGCTGGCCGCGCAGCAACAGATGGAAGGCCTCCTGGCGCCGCA
CCGGCCCAAGGAGCCCGCGTGGTTCCTGGCCACCGTCGGTGTTTCGCCCGACCACCAGGGCAAGGGTCTG
GGCAGCGCCGTCGTGCTCCCCGGAGTGGAGGCGGCCGAGCGCGCCGGGGTGCCCGCCTTCCTGGAGACCT
CCGCGCCCCGCAACCTCCCCTTCTACGAGCGGCTCGGCTTCACCGTCACCGCCGACGTCGAGGTGCCCGA
AGGACCGCGCACCTGGTGCATGACCCGCAAGCCCGGTGCCTGAACGCGTTAAGTCGACAATCAACCTCTG
GATTACAAAATTTGTGAAAGATTGACTGGTATTCTTAACTATGTTGCTCCTTTTACGCTATGTGGATACG
CTGCTTTAATGCCTTTGTATCATGCTATTGCTTCCCGTATGGCTTTCATTTTCTCCTCCTTGTATAAATC
CTGGTTGCTGTCTCTTTATGAGGAGTTGTGGCCCGTTGTCAGGCAACGTGGCGTGGTGTGCACTGTGTTT
GCTGACGCAACCCCCACTGGTTGGGGCATTGCCACCACCTGTCAGCTCCTTTCCGGGACTTTCGCTTTCC
CCCTCCCTATTGCCACGGCGGAACTCATCGCCGCCTGCCTTGCCCGCTGCTGGACAGGGGCTCGGCTGTT
GGGCACTGACAATTCCGTGGTGTTGTCGGGGAAATCATCGTCCTTTCCTTGGCTGCTCGCCTGTGTTGCC
ACCTGGATTCTGCGCGGGACGTCCTTCTGCTACGTCCCTTCGGCCCTCAATCCAGCGGACCTTCCTTCCC
GCGGCCTGCTGCCGGCTCTGCGGCCTCTTCCGCGTCTTCGCCTTCGCCCTCAGACGAGTCGGATCTCCCT
TTGGGCCGCCTCCCCGCGTCGACTTTAAGACCAATGACTTACAAGGCAGCTGTAGATCTTAGCCACTTTT
TAAAAGAAAAGGGGGGACTGGAAGGGCTAATTCACTCCCAACGAAGACAAGATCTGCTTTTTGCTTGTAC
TGGGTCTCTCTGGTTAGACCAGATCTGAGCCTGGGAGCTCTCTGGCTAACTAGGGAACCCACTGCTTAAG
CCTCAATAAAGCTTGCCTTGAGTGCTTCAAGTAGTGTGTGCCCGTCTGTTGTGTGACTCTGGTAACTAGA
GATCCCTCAGACCCTTTTAGTCAGTGTGGAAAATCTCTAGCAGTACGTATAGTAGTTCATGTCATCTTAT
TATTCAGTATTTATAACTTGCAAAGAAATGAATATCAGAGAGTGAGAGGAACTTGTTTATTGCAGCTTAT
AATGGTTACAAATAAAGCAATAGCATCACAAATTTCACAAATAAAGCATTTTTTTCACTGCATTCTAGTT
GTGGTTTGTCCAAACTCATCAATGTATCTTATCATGTCTGGCTCTAGCTATCCCGCCCCTAACTCCGCCC
ATCCCGCCCCTAACTCCGCCCAGTTCCGCCCATTCTCCGCCCCATGGCTGACTAATTTTTTTTATTTATG
CAGAGGCCGAGGCCGCCTCGGCCTCTGAGCTATTCCAGAAGTAGTGAGGAGGCTTTTTTGGAGGCCTAGG
GACGTACCCAATTCGCCCTATAGTGAGTCGTATTACGCGCGCTCACTGGCCGTCGTTTTACAACGTCGTG
ACTGGGAAAACCCTGGCGTTACCCAACTTAATCGCCTTGCAGCACATCCCCCTTTCGCCAGCTGGCGTAA
TAGCGAAGAGGCCCGCACCGATCGCCCTTCCCAACAGTTGCGCAGCCTGAATGGCGAATGGG
[124 nt withheld, positions 4473-4596]
C
[91 nt withheld, positions 4598-4688]
A
[49 nt withheld, positions 4690-4738]
CCTTTGACGTTGGAGTCCACGTTCTTT
[37 nt withheld, positions 4766-4802]
ACCCTATCTCGGTCTATTCTTTTGATTTATAAGGGATTTTGCCGATTTCGGCCTATTGGTTAAAAAATGA
GCTGATTTAACAAAAATTTAACGCGAATTTTAACAAAATATTAACGCTTACAATTTAGGTGGCACTTTTC
GGGGAAATGTGCGCGGAACCCCTATTTGTTTATTTTTCTAAATACATTCAAATATGTATCCGCTCATGAG
ACAATAACCCTGATAAATGCTTCAATAATATTGAAAAAGGAAGAGTATGAGTATTCAACATTTCCGTGTC
GCCCTTATTCCCTTTTTTGCGGCATTTTGCCTTCCTGTTTTTGCTCACCCAGAAACGCTGGTGAAAGTAA
AAGATGCTGAAGATCAGTTGGGTGCACGAGTGGGTTACATCGAACTGGATCTCAACAGCGGTAAGATCCT
TGAGAGTTTTCGCCCCGAAGAACGTTTTCCAATGATGAGCACTTTTAAAGTTCTGCTATGTGGCGCGGTA
TTATCCCGTATTGACGCCGGGCAAGAGCAACTCGGTCGCCGCATACACTATTCTCAGAATGACTTGGTTG
AGTACTCACCAGTCACAGAAAAGCATCTTACGGATGGCATGACAGTAAGAGAATTATGCAGTGCTGCCAT
AACCATGAGTGATAACACTGCGGCCAACTTACTTCTGACAACGATCGGAGGACCGAAGGAGCTAACCGCT
TTTTTGCACAACATGGGGGATCATGTAACTCGCCTTGATCGTTGGGAACCGGAGCTGAATGAAGCCATAC
CAAACGACGAGCGTGACACCACGATGCCTGTAGCAATGGCAACAACGTTGCGCAAACTATTAACTGGCGA
ACTACTTACTCTAGCTTCCCGGCAACAATTAATAGACTGGATGGAGGCGGATAAAGTTGCAGGACCACTT
CTGCGCTCGGCCCTTCCGGCTGGCTGGTTTATTGCTGATAAATCTGGAGCCGGTGAGCGTGGGTCTCGCG
GTATCATTGCAGCACTGGGGCCAGATGGTAAGCCCTCCCGTATCGTAGTTATCTACACGACGGGGAGTCA
GGCAACTATGGATGAACGAAATAGACAGATCGCTGAGATAGGTGCCTCACTGATTAAGCATTGGTAACTG
TCAGACCAAGTTTACTCATATATACTTTAGATTGATTTAAAACTTCATTTTTAATTTAAAAGGATCTAGG
TGAAGATCCTTTTTGATAATCTCATGACCAAAATCCCTTAACGTGAGTTTTCGTTCCACTGAGCGTCAGA
CCCCGTAGAAAAGATCAAAGGATCTTCTTGAGATCCTTTTTTTCTGCGCGTAATCTGCTGCTTGCAAACA
AAAAAACCACCGCTACCAGCGGTGGTTTGTTTGCCGGATCAAGAGCTACCAACTCTTTTTCCGAAGGTAA
CTGGCTTCAGCAGAGCGCAGATACCAAATACTGTTCTTCTAGTGTAGCCGTAGTTAGGCCACCACTTCAA
GAACTCTGTAGCACCGCCTACATACCTCGCTCTGCTAATCCTGTTACCAGTGGCTGCTGCCAGTGGCGAT
AAGTCGTGTCTTACCGGGTTGGACTCAAGACGATAGTTACCGGATAAGGCGCAGCGGTCGGGCTGAACGG
GGGGTTCGTGCACACAGCCCAGCTTGGAGCGAACGACCTACACCGAACTGAGATACCTACAGCGTGAGCT
ATGAGAAAGCGCCACGCTTCCCGAAGGGAGAAAGGCGGACAGGTATCCGGTAAGCGGCAGGGTCGGAACA
GGAGAGCGCACGAGGGAGCTTCCAGGGGGAAACGCCTGGTATCTTTATAGTCCTGTCGGGTTTCGCCACC
TCTGACTTGAGCGTCGATTTTTGTGATGCTCGTCAGGGGGGCGGAGCCTATGGAAAAACGCCAGCAACGC
GGCCTTTTTACGGTTCCTGGCCTTTTGCTGGCCTTTTGCTCACATGTTCTTTCCTGCGTTATCCCCTGAT
TCTGTGGATAACCGTATTACCGCCTTTGAGTGAGCTGATACCGCTCGCCGCAGCCGAACGACCGAGCGCA
GCGAGTCAGTGAGCGAGGAAGCGGAAGAGCGCCCAATACGCAAACCGCCTCTCCCCGCGCGTTGGCCGAT
TCATTAATGCAGCTGGCACGACAGGTTTCCCGACTGGAAAGCGGGCAGTGAGCGCAACGCAATTAATGTG
AGTTAGCTCACTCATTAGGCACCCCAGGCTTTACACTTTATGCTTCCGGCTCGTATGTTGTGTGGAATTG
TGAGCGGATAACAATTTCACACAGGAAACAGCTATGACCATGATTACGCCAAGCGCGCAATTAACCCTCA
CTAAAGGGAACAAAAGCTGGAGCTGCAAGCTTAATGTAGTCTTATGCAATACTCTTGTAGTCTTGCAACA
TGGTAACGATGAGTTAGCAACATGCCTTACAAGGAGAGAAAAAGCACCGTGCATGCCGATTGGTGGAAGT
AAGGTGGTACGATCGTGCCTTATTAGGAAGGCAACAGACGGGTCTGACATGGATTGGACGAACCACTGAA
TTGCCGCATTGCAGAGATATTGTATTTAAGTGCCTAGCTCGATACATAAACGGGTCTCTCTGGTTAGACC
AGATCTGAGCCTGGGAGCTCTCTGGCTAACTAGGGAACCCACTGCTTAAGCCTCAATAAAGCTTGCCTTG
AGTGCTTCAAGTAGTGTGTGCCCGTCTGTTGTGTGACTCTGGTAACTAGAGATCCCTCAGACCCTTTTAG
TCAGTGTGGAAAATCTCTAGCAGTGGCGCCCGAACAGGGACTTGAAAGCGAAAGGGAAACCAGAGGAGCT
CTCTCGACGCAGGACTCGGCTTGCT
Features (pLannotate 1.2.2; 27 found; start..end, strand, type, name):
     83..446     +  CDS            HIV-1 gag (fragment): gag protein from human immunodeficiency virus 1; gag
    592..825     +  misc_feature   RRE: The Rev response element (RRE) of HIV-1 allows for Rev-dependent mRNA export from the nucleus to the cytoplasm.
   1202..1228    +  CDS            Rev (fragment): human immunodeficiency virus 1 (HIV-1) Rev protein; rev; enhances nuclear export of unspliced and incompletely spliced viral mRNAs
   1289..1356    -  misc_RNA       tracrRNA (fragment): trans-activating CRISPR RNA for the Streptococcus pyogenes CRISPR/Cas9 system
   1404..1644    -  promoter       U6 promoter: RNA polymerase III promoter for human U6 snRNA
   1686..1803    +  misc_feature   cPPT/CTS: central polypurine tract and central termination sequence of HIV-1
   1862..2362    +  promoter       hPGK promoter: human phosphoglycerate kinase 1 promoter
   2384..2983    +  CDS            PuroR (fragment): puromycin N-acetyltransferase; pac from Streptomyces; confers resistance to puromycin
   2999..3587    +  misc_feature   WPRE: woodchuck hepatitis virus posttranscriptional regulatory element
   3638..3657    +  misc_feature   cPPT/CTS (fragment): central polypurine tract and central termination sequence of HIV-1
   3659..3892    +  LTR            3' LTR (ΔU3): self-inactivating 3' long terminal repeat (LTR) from HIV-1
   3970..4091    +  polyA_signal   SV40 poly(A) signal: SV40 polyadenylation signal
   4131..4266    +  rep_origin     SV40 ori: SV40 origin of replication
   4287..4305    -  promoter       T7 promoter: promoter for bacteriophage T7 RNA polymerase
   4313..4468    +  CDS            lacZα (fragment): LacZα fragment of β-galactosidase; lacZ fragment
   4473..4901    +  rep_origin     f1 ori (sequence partly withheld): f1 bacteriophage origin of replication; arrow indicates direction of (+) strand synthesis
   4954..5058    +  promoter       AmpR promoter: bla
   5059..5919    +  CDS            AmpR: β-lactamase; bla; confers resistance to ampicillin, carbenicillin, and related antibiotics
   6090..6678    +  rep_origin     ori: high-copy-number ColE1/pMB1/pBR322/pUC origin of replication
   6861..6953    +  CDS            lacI (fragment): lac repressor; lacI; The lac repressor binds to the lac operator to inhibit transcription in E. coli. This inhibition can be relieved by adding lactose or isopropyl-β-D-thiogalactopyranoside (IPTG).
   6966..6987    +  protein_bind   CAP binding site: CAP binding activates transcription in the presence of cAMP. E. coli catabolite activator protein
   7002..7032    +  promoter       lac promoter: promoter for the E. coli lac operon
   7040..7056    +  protein_bind   lac operator: The lac repressor binds to the lac operator to inhibit transcription in E. coli. This inhibition can be relieved by adding lactose or isopropyl-β-D-thiogalactopyranoside (IPTG). lac repressor encoded by lacI
   7101..7119    +  promoter       T3 promoter: promoter for bacteriophage T3 RNA polymerase
   7147..7373    +  promoter       RSV promoter: Rous sarcoma virus enhancer/promoter
   7374..7554    +  LTR            5' LTR (truncated): truncated 5' long terminal repeat (LTR) from HIV-1
   7601..99      +  misc_feature   HIV-1 Ψ (across the origin): packaging signal of human immunodeficiency virus type 1
