[The description below was written by a language model from this plasmid's Addgene catalogue record and pLannotate feature annotations shown in this document.]
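Description:
pLCHKO_HPRT1_exon2_1_As is a third-generation-style, self-inactivating lentiviral CRISPR plasmid built on the pLCHKO backbone and designed for the CHyMErA system, in which SpCas9 and AsCas12a are used together. In bacteria it is maintained through a high-copy ColE1/pUC-type origin and selected with ampicillin via the β-lactamase gene. The backbone also carries an f1 origin, an SV40 origin and poly(A) signal, and remnants of a lac/T7/T3 cloning region. The viral portion comprises an RSV promoter fused to a truncated HIV-1 5' LTR, the Ψ packaging signal with a gag fragment, the RRE for Rev-dependent nuclear export, a cPPT/CTS, a WPRE and a ΔU3 3' LTR. Genomic RNA can therefore be packaged when helper functions are supplied in trans, and the integrated provirus lacks LTR promoter activity.

The payload is a 149 bp hybrid guide RNA (hgRNA) driven by the human U6 RNA polymerase III promoter and cloned through BfuAI sites that were destroyed in the process. The hgRNA joins a Cas9 spacer and SpCas9 tracrRNA scaffold to an AsCas12a direct repeat and a Cas12a spacer. Cas12a's own RNA-processing activity can then release two functional guides from the single transcript. The two guides are intended to delete exon 2 of human HPRT1. The feature table and depositor note agree that the U6-hgRNA cassette lies on the antisense strand relative to the viral genome. A separate forward-oriented hPGK promoter drives puromycin N-acetyltransferase for selection of transduced mammalian cells. The plasmid encodes no nuclease, so Cas9 and Cas12a must be provided by the target cells or another vector. It is used for exon-deletion experiments at the HPRT1 locus.
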