Addgene plasmid #155055: pLCHKO_HPRT1_exon2_1_As
Purpose: Lentiviral plasmid for expressing U6 driven hybrid guide (hg)RNA for deletion of HPRT1 exon 2 using SpCas9 and AsCas12a nucleases (CHyMErA system)
Depositing lab: Benjamin Blencowe & Jason Moffat. Depositing organization: University of Toronto. Publication: Genetic interaction mapping and exon-resolution functional genomics with a hybrid Cas9-Cas12a platform. Gonatopoulos-Pournatzis T, Aregger M, Brown KR, Farhangmehr S, Braunschweig U, Ward HN, Ha KCH, Weiss A, Billmann M, Durbic T, Myers CL, Blencowe BJ, Moffat J. Nat Biotechnol. 2020 May;38(5):638-648. doi: 10.1038/s41587-020-0437-z. Epub 2020 Mar 16. PubMed 32249828.
Backbone
  Vector backbone: pLCHKO
  Backbone size w/o insert (bp): 7481
  Vector type: Mammalian Expression, Lentiviral, CRISPR
  Selectable markers: Puromycin
Growth in bacteria
  Bacterial resistance: Ampicillin, 100 μg/mL
  Growth temperature: 30°C
  Growth strain: NEB Stable
  Copy number: High Copy
Gene/Insert
  Gene/Insert name: (hg)RNA for deletion of HPRT1 exon 2
  gRNA/shRNA sequence: GACTAAGACATATAGTTACAgtttcagagctatgctggaaacagcatagcaagttgaaataaggctagtccgttatcaacttgaaaaagtggcaccgagtcggtgctaatttctactcttgtagatTTAAAAATAAAAGAGGAGGGCCT
  Species: H. sapiens (human)
  Insert size (bp): 149
  Promoter: U6
  Cloning method: Restriction Enzyme; 5′ cloning site BfuAI (destroyed during cloning); 3′ cloning site BfuAI (destroyed during cloning)
  Sequencing primers: 5′ actatcatatgcttaccgtaac
Terms and licenses: Academic/Nonprofit Terms; Industry Terms: Not Available to Industry
Depositor comments: U6-driven hgRNA cassette encoded on anti-sense strand
How to cite: pLCHKO_HPRT1_exon2_1_As was a gift from Benjamin Blencowe & Jason Moffat (Addgene plasmid # 155055 ; http://n2t.net/addgene:155055 ; RRID:Addgene_155055)
